Addgene plasmid #246804: pGGE-AtATX1set
Purpose: A GreenGate entry vector containing coding region of SET domain of AtATX1
Depositing lab: Danhua Jiang. Depositing organization: Institute of Genetics and Developmental Biology, Chinese Academy of Sciences.
Backbone
  Vector backbone: pGGE000
  Backbone size w/o insert (bp): 2686
  Vector type: GreenGate cloning entry vector
Growth in bacteria
  Bacterial resistance: Ampicillin, 100 μg/mL
  Growth temperature: 37°C
  Growth strain: DH5alpha
  Copy number: High Copy
Gene/Insert
  Gene/Insert name: AtATX1set
  Species: A. thaliana (mustard weed)
  Insert size (bp): 788
  Cloning method: Restriction Enzyme; 5′ cloning site BsaI (not destroyed); 3′ cloning site BsaI (not destroyed)
  Sequencing primers: 5′ atgtgagttagctcactcattaggcac; 3′ gcaaggcgattaagttgggtaacg
Terms and licenses: Academic/Nonprofit Terms; Industry Terms: Not Available to Industry
How to cite: pGGE-AtATX1set was a gift from Danhua Jiang (Addgene plasmid # 246804 ; http://n2t.net/addgene:246804 ; RRID:Addgene_246804)
