[The description below was written by a language model from this plasmid's Addgene catalogue record and pLannotate feature annotations shown in this document.]
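Description:
pGGE-AtATX1set is a GreenGate entry vector built on the pGGE000 backbone that carries the coding region for the SET domain of Arabidopsis thaliana ATX1 (also known as SDG27), a trithorax-type histone methyltransferase whose SET domain is the catalytic module. It is a small (about 3.5 kb), high-copy plasmid maintained in E. coli through a ColE1/pUC-type origin of replication and selected with ampicillin through a β-lactamase gene driven by its own bla promoter.

The insert, recorded as 788 bp and annotated as an ATX1 fragment of roughly that length, was cloned between two BsaI sites that remain intact. In the GreenGate system, this type IIS enzyme cuts outside its recognition sequence and releases each module with defined overhangs, so that several entry modules can be assembled in fixed order into a plant destination vector in a single Golden Gate reaction. The pGGE series conventionally occupies one of the downstream positions in that assembly, but the record does not state which overhangs flank this insert or which partners it is intended to be fused to.

The entry clone has no plant promoter or terminator of its own, since expression signals are supplied by other modules. Around the insert are standard cloning-vector remnants: a lac promoter, operator and CAP binding site, a lacZα fragment, and opposing SP6 and T7 promoters. Short lacI, bom and rop fragments are also annotated. The plasmid serves as a reusable building block for constructs that include the ATX1 SET domain, although the record does not describe specific downstream applications.
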