Features (pLannotate 1.2.2; 13 found; start..end, strand, type, name):
     96..200     +  promoter       AmpR promoter: bla
    201..1061    +  CDS            AmpR: β-lactamase; bla; confers resistance to ampicillin, carbenicillin, and related antibiotics
   1232..1820    +  rep_origin     ori: high-copy-number ColE1/pMB1/pBR322/pUC origin of replication
   2003..2095    +  CDS            lacI (fragment): lac repressor; lacI; The lac repressor binds to the lac operator to inhibit transcription in E. coli. This inhibition can be relieved by adding lactose or isopropyl-β-D-thiogalactopyranoside (IPTG).
   2108..2129    +  protein_bind   CAP binding site: CAP binding activates transcription in the presence of cAMP. E. coli catabolite activator protein
   2144..2174    +  promoter       lac promoter: promoter for the E. coli lac operon
   2182..2198    +  protein_bind   lac operator: The lac repressor binds to the lac operator to inhibit transcription in E. coli. This inhibition can be relieved by adding lactose or isopropyl-β-D-thiogalactopyranoside (IPTG). lac repressor encoded by lacI
   2212..2230    +  promoter       SP6 promoter: promoter for bacteriophage SP6 RNA polymerase
   2254..3039    +  CDS            ATX1 (fragment): ATX1_ARATH - Also known as SDG27 From Arabidopsis thaliana (Mouse-ear cress).
   3061..3079    -  promoter       T7 promoter: promoter for bacteriophage T7 RNA polymerase
   3081..3233    +  CDS            lacZα (fragment): LacZα fragment of β-galactosidase; lacZ fragment
   3239..3338    -  misc_feature   bom (fragment): basis of mobility region from pBR322
   3440..1       -  CDS            rop (fragment) (across the origin): Rop protein, which maintains plasmids at low copy number; rop
>Addgene plasmid #246804 | pGGE-AtATX1set | addgene full sequence | sequence record 494331 | Addgene NGS Result
GACGAAAGGGCCTCGTGATACGCCTATTTTTATAGGTTAATGTCATGATAATAATGGTTTCTTAGACGTC
AGGTGGCACTTTTCGGGGAAATGTGCGCGGAACCCCTATTTGTTTATTTTTCTAAATACATTCAAATATG
TATCCGCTCATGAGACAATAACCCTGATAAATGCTTCAATAATATTGAAAAAGGAAGAGTATGAGTATTC
AACATTTCCGTGTCGCCCTTATTCCCTTTTTTGCGGCATTTTGCCTTCCTGTTTTTGCTCACCCAGAAAC
GCTGGTGAAAGTAAAAGATGCTGAAGATCAGTTGGGTGCACGAGTGGGTTACATCGAACTGGATCTCAAC
AGCGGTAAGATCCTTGAGAGTTTTCGCCCCGAAGAACGTTTTCCAATGATGAGCACTTTTAAAGTTCTGC
TATGTGGCGCGGTATTATCCCGTATTGACGCCGGGCAAGAGCAACTCGGTCGCCGCATACACTATTCTCA
GAATGACTTGGTTGAGTACTCACCAGTCACAGAAAAGCATCTTACGGATGGCATGACAGTAAGAGAATTA
TGCAGTGCTGCCATAACCATGAGTGATAACACTGCGGCCAACTTACTTCTGACAACGATCGGAGGACCGA
AGGAGCTAACCGCTTTTTTGCACAACATGGGGGATCATGTAACTCGCCTTGATCGTTGGGAACCGGAGCT
GAATGAAGCCATACCAAACGACGAGCGTGACACCACGATGCCTGTAGCAATGGCAACAACGTTGCGCAAA
CTATTAACTGGCGAACTACTTACTCTAGCTTCCCGGCAACAATTAATAGACTGGATGGAGGCGGATAAAG
TTGCAGGACCACTTCTGCGCTCGGCCCTTCCGGCTGGCTGGTTTATTGCTGATAAATCTGGAGCCGGTGA
GCGTGGCTCTCGAGGTATCATTGCAGCACTGGGGCCAGATGGTAAGCCCTCCCGTATCGTAGTTATCTAC
ACGACGGGGAGTCAGGCAACTATGGATGAACGAAATAGACAGATCGCTGAGATAGGTGCCTCACTGATTA
AGCATTGGTAACTGTCAGACCAAGTTTACTCATATATACTTTAGATTGATTTAAAACTTCATTTTTAATT
TAAAAGGATCTAGGTGAAGATCCTTTTTGATAATCTCATGACCAAAATCCCTTAACGTGAGTTTTCGTTC
CACTGAGCGTCAGACCCCGTAGAAAAGATCAAAGGATCTTCTTGAGATCCTTTTTTTCTGCGCGTAATCT
GCTGCTTGCAAACAAAAAAACCACCGCTACCAGCGGTGGTTTGTTTGCCGGATCAAGAGCTACCAACTCT
TTTTCCGAAGGTAACTGGCTTCAGCAGAGCGCAGATACCAAATACTGTTCTTCTAGTGTAGCCGTAGTTA
GGCCACCACTTCAAGAACTCTGTAGCACCGCCTACATACCTCGCTCTGCTAATCCTGTTACCAGTGGCTG
CTGCCAGTGGCGATAAGTCGTGTCTTACCGGGTTGGACTCAAGACGATAGTTACCGGATAAGGCGCAGCG
GTCGGGCTGAACGGGGGGTTCGTGCACACAGCCCAGCTTGGAGCGAACGACCTACACCGAACTGAGATAC
CTACAGCGTGAGCTATGAGAAAGCGCCACGCTTCCCGAAGGGAGAAAGGCGGACAGGTATCCGGTAAGCG
GCAGGGTCGGAACAGGAGAGCGCACGAGGGAGCTTCCAGGGGGAAACGCCTGGTATCTTTATAGTCCTGT
CGGGTTTCGCCACCTCTGACTTGAGCGTCGATTTTTGTGATGCTCGTCAGGGGGGCGGAGCCTATGGAAA
AACGCCAGCAACGCGGCCTTTTTACGGTTCCTGGCCTTTTGCTGGCCTTTTGCTCACATGTTCTTTCCTG
CGTTATCCCCTGATTCTGTGGATAACCGTATTACCGCCTTTGAGTGAGCTGATACCGCTCGCCGCAGCCG
AACGACCGAGCGCAGCGAGTCAGTGAGCGAGGAAGCGGAAGAGCGCCCAATACGCAAACCGCCTCTCCCC
GCGCGTTGGCCGATTCATTAATGCAGCTGGCACGACAGGTTTCCCGACTGGAAAGCGGGCAGTGAGCGCA
ACGCAATTAATGTGAGTTAGCTCACTCATTAGGCACCCCAGGCTTTACACTTTATGCTTCCGGCTCGTAT
GTTGTGTGGAATTGTGAGCGGATAACAATTTCACACGAGCTATTTAGGTGACACTATAGAAGTGAAGCTT
GGTCTCACTGCAAGCTACTCATAAAACTTCTGAGTATCTCCCACCACCTAATCCATCTGGCTGTGCTCGG
ACAGAGCCTTATAATTGTTTTGGCAGAAGAGGGCGAAAGGAACCTGAAGCTCTTGCTGCTGCTTCTTCAA
AGCGGTTATTTGTTGAGAATCAGCCATATGTTATTGGTGGTTACTCTAGACTTGAGTTTTCAACGTACAA
AAGCATTCACGGATCCAAGGTGTCACAGATGAATACTCCAAGCAACATTCTTTCTATGGCTGAGAAATAT
AGATACATGAGGGAAACATACAGGAAGAGATTAGCATTTGGGAAATCAGGAATTCATGGTTTTGGCATTT
TTGCAAAGCTTCCTCACAGGGCGGGAGATATGATGATTGAATATACCGGAGAACTTGTTAGACCGTCAAT
AGCTGACAAAAGAGAACAACTCATCTACAATTCAATGGTGGGTGCAGGGACTTACATGTTTAGAATCGAT
GATGAGCGAGTCATAGATGCTACAAGGACAGGAAGCATTGCTCACCTGATTAATCATTCATGTGTGCCCA
ATTGCTATTCTCGAGTCATCACTGTTAATGGAGATGAGCACATTATCATATTCGCAAAGAGGCATATCCC
TAAATGGGAAGAGCTGACCTATGACTATAGGTTCTTTTCAATCGGGGAGCGCCTTTCATGTTCGTGTGGC
TTCCCAGGGTGTCGAGGTGTTGTTAATGATACAGAAGCTGAAGAACAACATGCAAAAATATGTGTTCCTC
GTTGTGATCTAATAGACTGGACCGCAGAAACTATGAGACCGAATTCTCGCCCTATAGTGAGTCGTATTAC
CTGGCCGTCGTTTTACAACGTCGTGACTGGGAAAACCCTGGCGTTACCCAACTTAATCGCCTTGCAGCAC
ATCCCCCTTTCGCCAGCTGGCGTAATAGCGAAGAGGCCCGCACCGATCGCCCTTCCCAACAGTTGCGCAG
CCTGAATGGCGAATGGCGCCTGATGCGGTATTTTCTCCTTACGCATCTGTGCGGTATTTCACACCGCATA
TGGTGCACTCTCAGTACAATCTGCTCTGATGCCGCATAGTTAAGCCAGCCCCGACACCCGCCAACACCCG
CTGACGCGCCCTGACGGGCTTGTCTGCTCCCGGCATCCGCTTACAGACAAGCTGTGACCGTCTCCGGGAG
CTGCATGTGTCAGAGGTTTTCACCGTCATCACCGAAACGCGCGA
